>Addgene plasmid #152672 | pGBW-m4133229 | depositor full sequence | sequence record 295684 | Full Sequence
CACCATGAGTCAAGCGTGGCAACCGGGTGTTGCTATGCCTAATCTTTACAAAATGCAAAGAATGCTATTA
GAAAAGTGTGACCTTCAAAATTATGGTGATAGTGCAACATTACCTAAAGGCATAATGATGAATGTCGCAA
AATATACTCAACTGTGTCAATATTTAAACACATTAACATTAGCTGTACCCTATAATATGAGAGTTATACA
TTTTGGTGCTGGTTCTGATAAAGGAGTTGCACCAGGTACAGCTGTTTTAAGACAGTGGTTGCCTACGGGT
ACGCTGCTTGTCGATTCAGATCTTAATGACTTTGTCTCTGATGCAGATTCAACTTTGATTGGTGATTGTG
CAACTGTACATACAGCTAATAAATGGGATCTCATTATTAGTGATATGTACGACCCTAAGACTAAAAATGT
TACAAAAGAAAATGACTCTAAAGAGGGTTTTTTCACTTACATTTGTGGGTTTATACAACAAAAGCTAGCT
CTTGGAGGTTCCGTGGCTATAAAGATAACAGAACATTCTTGGAATGCTGATCTTTATAAGCTCATGGGAC
ACTTCGCATGGTGGACAGCCTTTGTTACTAATGTGAATGCGTCATCATCTGAAGCATTTTTAATTGGATG
TAATTATCTTGGCAAACCACGCGAACAAATAGATGGTTATGTCATGCATGCAAATTACATATTTTGGAGG
AATACAAATCCAATTCAGTTGTCTTCCTATTCTTTATTTGACATGAGTAAATTTCCCCTTAAATTAAGGG
GTACTGCTGTTATGTCTTTAAAAGAAGGTCAAATCAATGATATGATTTTATCTCTTCTTAGTAAAGGTAG
ACTTATAATTAGAGAAAACAACAGAGTTGTTATTTCTAGTGATGTTCTTGTTAACGAAAACCTTTACTTT
CAGTCGTACCCCTATGACGTACCAGATTATGCGTAAGCTAGCTTGACTGACTGAGATACAGCGTACCTTC
AGCTCACAGACATGATAAGATACATTGATGAGTTTGGACAAACCACAACTAGAATGCAGTGAAAAAAATG
CTTTATTTGTGAAATTTGTGATGCTATTGCTTTATTTGTAACCATTATAAGCTGCAATAAACAAGTTAAC
AACAACAATTGCATTCATTTTATGTTTCAGGTTCAGGGGGAGGTGTGGGAGGTTTTTTAAAGCAAGTAAA
ACCTCTACAAATGTGGTATTGGCCCATCTCTATCGGTATCGTAGCATAACCCCTTGGGGCCTCTAAACGG
GTCTTGAGGGGTTTTTTGTGCCCCTCGGGCCGGATTGCTATCTACCGGCATTGGCGCAGAAAAAAATGCC
TGATGCGACGCTGCGCGTCTTATACTCCCACATATGCCAGATTCAGCAACGGATACGGCTTCCCCAACTT
GCCCACTTCCATACGTGTCCTCCTTACCAGAAATTTATCCTTAAGGTCGTCAGCTATCCTGCAGGCGATC
TCTCGATTTCGATCAAGACATTCCTTTAATGGTCTTTTCTGGACACCACTAGGGGTCAGAAGTAGTTCAT
CAAACTTTCTTCCCTCCCTAATCTCATTGGTTACCTTGGGCTATCGAAACTTAATTAACCAGTCAAGTCA
GCTACTTGGCGAGATCGACTTGTCTGGGTTTCGACTACGCTCAGAATTGCGTCAGTCAAGTTCGATCTGG
TCCTTGCTATTGCACCCGTTCTCCGATTACGAGTTTCATTTAAATCATGTGAGCAAAAGGCCAGCAAAAG
GCCAGGAACCGTAAAAAGGCCGCGTTGCTGGCGTTTTTCCATAGGCTCCGCCCCCCTGACGAGCATCACA
AAAATCGACGCTCAAGTCAGAGGTGGCGAAACCCGACAGGACTATAAAGATACCAGGCGTTTCCCCCTGG
AAGCTCCCTCGTGCGCTCTCCTGTTCCGACCCTGCCGCTTACCGGATACCTGTCCGCCTTTCTCCCTTCG
GGAAGCGTGGCGCTTTCTCATAGCTCACGCTGTAGGTATCTCAGTTCGGTGTAGGTCGTTCGCTCCAAGC
TGGGCTGTGTGCACGAACCCCCCGTTCAGCCCGACCGCTGCGCCTTATCCGGTAACTATCGTCTTGAGTC
CAACCCGGTAAGACACGACTTATCGCCACTGGCAGCAGCCACTGGTAACAGGATTAGCAGAGCGAGGTAT
GTAGGCGGTGCTACAGAGTTCTTGAAGTGGTGGCCTAACTACGGCTACACTAGAAGAACAGTATTTGGTA
TCTGCGCTCTGCTGAAGCCAGTTACCTTCGGAAAAAGAGTTGGTAGCTCTTGATCCGGCAAACAAACCAC
CGCTGGTAGCGGTGGTTTTTTTGTTTGCAAGCAGCAGATTACGCGCAGAAAAAAAGGATCTCAAGAAGAT
CCTTTGATCTTTTCTACGGGGTCTGACGCTCAGTGGAACGAAAACTCACGTTAAGGGATTTTGGTCATGA
GATTATCAAAAAGGATCTTCACCTAGATCCTTTTAAATTAAAAATGAAGTTTTAAATCAATCTAAAGTAT
ATATGAGTAAACTTGGTCTGACAGTTACCAATGCTTAATCAGTGAGGCACCTATCTCAGCGATCTGTCTA
TTTCGTTCATCCATAGTTGCATTTAAATTTCCGAACTCTCCAAGGCCCTCGTCGGAAAATCTTCAAACCT
TTCGTCCGATCCATCTTGCAGGCTACCTCTCGAACGAACTATCGCAAGTCTCTTGGCCGGCCTTGCGCCT
TGGCTATTGCTTGGCAGCGCCTATCGCCAGGTATTACTCCAATCCCGAATATCCGAGATCGGGATCACCC
GAGAGAAGTTCAACCTACATCCTCAATCCCGATCTATCCGAGATCCGAGGAATATCGAAATCGGGGCGCG
CCTGGCCTCCGCGCCGGGTTTTGGCGCCTCCCGCGGGCGCCCCCCTCGTCACGGCGAGCGCTGCCACGTC
AGACGAAGGGCGCAGGAGCGTCCTGATCCTTCCGCCCGGACGCTCAGGACAGCGGCCCGCTGCTCATAAG
ACTCGGCCTTAGAACCCCAGTATCAGCAGAAGGACATTTTAGGACGGGACTTGGGTGACTCTAGGGCACT
GGTTTTCTTTCCAGAGAGCGGAACAGGCGAGGAAAAGTAGTCCCTTCTCGGCGATTCTGCGGAGGGATCT
CCGTGGGGCGGTGAACGCCGATGATTATATAAGGACGCGCCGGGTGTGGCACAGCTAGTTCCGTCGCAGC
CGGGATTTGGGTCGCGGTTCTTGTTTGTGGATCGCTGTGATCGTCACTTGGTGAGTAGCGGGCTGCTGGG
CTGGCCGGGGCTTTCGTGGCCGCCGGGCCGCTCGGTGGGACGGAAGCGTGTGGAGAGACCGCCAAGGGCT
GTAGTCTGGGTCCGCGAGCAAGGTTGCCCTGAACTGGGGGTTGGGGGGAGCGCAGCAAAATGGCGGCTGT
TCCCGAGTCTTGAATGGAAGACGCTTGTGAGGCGGGCTGTGAGGTCGTTGAAACAAGGTGGGGGGCATGG
TGGGCGGCAAGAACCCAAGGTCTTGAGCCCTTCGCTAATGCGGGAAAGCTCTTATTCGGGTGAGATGGGC
TGGGCACCATCTGGGGACCCTGACGTGAAGTTTGTCACTGACTGGAGAACTCGGTTTGTCGTCTGTTGCG
GGGGCGGCAGTTATGGCGGTGCCGTTGGGCAGTGCACCCGTACCTTTGGGAGCGCGCGCCCTCGTCGTGT
CGTGACGTCACCCGTTCTGTTGGCTTATAATGCAGGGTGGGGCCACCTGCCGGTAGGTGTGCGGTAGGCT
TTTCTCCGTCGCAGGACGCAGGGTTCGGGCCTAGGGTAGGCTCTCCTGAATCGACAGGCGCCGGACCTCT
GGTGAGGGGAGGGATAAGTGAGGCGTCAGTTTCTTTGGTCGGTTTTATGTACCTATCTTCTTAAGTAGCT
GAAGCTCCGGTTTTGAACTATGCGCTCGGGGTTGGCGAGTGTGTTTTGTGAAGTTTTTTAGGCACCTTTT
GAAATGTAATCATTTGGGTCAATATGTAATTTTCAGTGTTAGACTTGTAAATTGTCCGCTAAATTCTGGC
CGTTTTTGGCTTTTTTGTTAGACAACATGACCGAGTACAAGCCCACGGTGCGCCTCGCCACCCGCGACGA
CGTCCCCAGGGCCGTACGCACCCTCGCCGCCGCGTTCGCCGACTACCCCGCCACGCGCCACACCGTCGAT
CCGGACCGCCACATCGAGCGGGTCACCGAGCTGCAAGAACTCTTCCTCACGCGCGTCGGGCTCGACATCG
GCAAGGTGTGGGTCGCGGACGACGGCGCCGCGGTGGCGGTCTGGACCACGCCGGAGAGCGTCGAAGCGGG
GGCGGTGTTCGCCGAGATCGGCCCGCGCATGGCCGAGTTGAGCGGTTCCCGGCTGGCCGCGCAGCAACAG
ATGGAGGGCCTCCTGGCGCCGCACCGGCCCAAGGAGCCCGCGTGGTTCCTGGCCACCGTCGGCGTCTCGC
CCGACCACCAGGGCAAGGGTCTGGGCAGCGCCGTCGTGCTCCCCGGAGTGGAGGCCGCCGAGCGCGCCGG
GGTGCCCGCCTTCCTGGAGACCTCCGCGCCCCGCAACCTCCCCTTCTACGAGCGGCTCGGCTTCACCGTC
ACCGCCGACGTCGAGGTGCCCGAAGGACCGCGCACCTGGTGCATGACCCGCAAGCCCGGTGCCTAGGCTA
GTATGTAAGCCTAGTCTTAGATAATAAAATCGCTATCCATCGAAGATGGATGTGTGTTGGTTTTTTGTGT
GTGTAACGCTAGGCGCGCCTGGTGTACCGAGAACGATCCTCTCAGTGCGAGTCTCGACGATCCATATCGT
TGCTTGGCAGTCAGCCAGTCGGAATCCAGCTTGGGACCCAGGAAGTCCAATCGTCAGATATTGTACTCAA
GCCTGGTCACGGCAGCGTACCGATCTGTTTAAACCTAGATATTGATAGTCTGATCGGTCAACGTATAATC
GAGTCCTAGCTTTTGCAAACATCTATCAAGAGACAGGATCAGCAGGAGGCTTTCGCATGAGTATTCAACA
TTTCCGTGTCGCCCTTATTCCCTTTTTTGCGGCATTTTGCCTTCCTGTTTTTGCTCACCCAGAAACGCTG
GTGAAAGTAAAAGATGCTGAAGATCAGTTGGGTGCGCGAGTGGGTTACATCGAACTGGATCTCAACAGCG
GTAAGATCCTTGAGAGTTTTCGCCCCGAAGAACGCTTTCCAATGATGAGCACTTTTAAAGTTCTGCTATG
TGGCGCGGTATTATCCCGTATTGACGCCGGGCAAGAGCAACTCGGTCGCCGCATACACTATTCTCAGAAT
GACTTGGTTGAGTATTCACCAGTCACAGAAAAGCATCTTACGGATGGCATGACAGTAAGAGAATTATGCA
GTGCTGCCATAACCATGAGTGATAACACTGCGGCCAACTTACTTCTGACAACGATTGGAGGACCGAAGGA
GCTAACCGCTTTTTTGCACAACATGGGGGATCATGTAACTCGCCTTGATCGTTGGGAACCGGAGCTGAAT
GAAGCCATACCAAACGACGAGCGTGACACCACGATGCCTGTAGCAATGGCAACAACCTTGCGTAAACTAT
TAACTGGCGAACTACTTACTCTAGCTTCCCGGCAACAGTTGATAGACTGGATGGAGGCGGATAAAGTTGC
AGGACCACTTCTGCGCTCGGCCCTTCCGGCTGGCTGGTTTATTGCTGATAAATCTGGAGCCGGTGAGCGT
GGGTCTCGCGGTATCATTGCAGCACTGGGGCCAGATGGTAAGCCCTCCCGTATCGTAGTTATCTACACGA
CGGGGAGTCAGGCAACTATGGATGAACGAAATAGACAGATCGCTGAGATAGGTGCCTCACTGATTAAGCA
TTGGTAACCGATTCTAGGTGCATTGGCGCAGAAAAAAATGCCTGATGCGACGCTGCGCGTCTTATACTCC
CACATATGCCAGATTCAGCAACGGATACGGCTTCCCCAACTTGCCCACTTCCATACGTGTCCTCCTTACC
AGAAATTTATCCTTAAGATCGTTTAAACTCGACTCTGGCTCTATCGAATCTCCGTCGTTTCGAGCTTACG
CGAACAGCCGTGGCGCTCATTTGCTCGTCGGGCATCGAATCTCGTCAGCTATCGTCAGCTTACCTTTTTG
GCAGCGATCGCGGCTCCCGACATCTTGGACCATTAGCTCCACAGGTATCTTCTTCCCTCTAGTGGTCATA
ACAGCAGCTTCAGCTACCTCTCAATTCAAAAAACCCCTCAAGACCCGTTTAGAGGCCCCAAGGGGTTATG
CTATCAATCGTTGCGTTACACACACAAAAAACCAACACACATCCATCTTCGATGGATAGCGATTTTATTA
TCTAACTGCTGATCGAGTGTAGCCAGATCTAGTAATCAATTACGGGGTCATTAGTTCATAGCCCATATAT
GGAGTTCCGCGTTACATAACTTACGGTAAATGGCCCGCCTGGCTGACCGCCCAACGACCCCCGCCCATTG
ACGTCAATAATGACGTATGTTCCCATAGTAACGCCAATAGGGACTTTCCATTGACGTCAATGGGTGGAGT
ATTTACGGTAAACTGCCCACTTGGCAGTACATCAAGTGTATCATATGCCAAGTACGCCCCCTATTGACGT
CAATGACGGTAAATGGCCCGCCTGGCATTATGCCCAGTACATGACCTTATGGGACTTTCCTACTTGGCAG
TACATCTACGTATTAGTCATCGCTATTACCATGCTGATGCGGTTTTGGCAGTACATCAATGGGCGTGGAT
AGCGGTTTGACTCACGGGGATTTCCAAGTCTCCACCCCATTGACGTCAATGGGAGTTTGTTTTGGCACCA
AAATCAACGGGACTTTCCAAAATGTCGTAACAACTCCGCCCCATTGACGCAAATGGGCGGTAGGCGTGTA
CGGTGGGAGGTCTATATAAGCAGAGCTGGTTTAGTGAACCGTCAGATCAGATCTTTGTCGATCCTACCAT
CCACTCGACACACCCGCCAGCGGCCGC
Features (pLannotate 1.2.2; 19 found; start..end, strand, type, name):
    996..1117    -  polyA_signal   SV40 poly(A) signal: SV40 polyadenylation signal
   1140..1209    -  CDS            large T antigen (fragment): large T antigen from SV40 (simian virus 40)
   1232..1278    +  terminator     T7 terminator: transcription terminator for bacteriophage T7 RNA polymerase
   1308..1444    +  terminator     rrnG terminator: transcription terminator from the E. coli ribosomal RNA rrnG operon (Albrechtsen et al., 1991)
   1489..1560    +  misc_feature   3' β-globin insulator: insulator downstream of the human β-globin locus (Farrell et al., 2002)
   1786..2374    -  rep_origin     ori: high-copy-number ColE1/pMB1/pBR322/pUC origin of replication
   2546..2610    -  CDS            bla(M) (fragment): β-lactamase lacking the signal sequence; bla(M); allows cytosolic expression of β-lactamase
   2874..4083    +  promoter       UbC promoter: human ubiquitin C promoter
   4087..4684    +  CDS            PuroR (fragment): puromycin N-acetyltransferase; pac from Streptomyces; confers resistance to puromycin
   4713..4761    +  polyA_signal   poly(A) signal: synthetic polyadenylation signal
   5027..5887    +  CDS            AmpR: β-lactamase; bla; confers resistance to ampicillin, carbenicillin, and related antibiotics
   5900..6036    +  terminator     rrnG terminator: transcription terminator from the E. coli ribosomal RNA rrnG operon (Albrechtsen et al., 1991)
   6181..6252    +  misc_feature   5' β-globin insulator: insulator upstream of the human β-globin locus (Farrell et al., 2002)
   6257..6303    -  terminator     T7 terminator: transcription terminator for bacteriophage T7 RNA polymerase
   6321..6369    -  polyA_signal   poly(A) signal: synthetic polyadenylation signal
   6450..6753    +  enhancer       CMV enhancer: human cytomegalovirus immediate early enhancer
   6826..6843    -  promoter       CMV promoter (fragment): human cytomegalovirus (CMV) immediate early promoter
   6906..6957    +  promoter       CMVd2 promoter: truncated human cytomegalovirus (CMV) immediate early promoter that yields moderately reduced expression relative to the full-length promoter
   6984..892     +  CDS            rep (fragment) (across the origin): R1AB_IBVK - Protein inferred from homology: Swiss-Prot protein existence level 3. NendoU is a Mn(2+)-dependent, uridylate-specific enzyme, which leaves 2'-3'-cyclic phosphates 5' to the cleaved bond. From Avian infectious bronchitis virus (strain KB8523) (IBV).
