[The description below was written by a language model from this plasmid's Addgene catalogue record and pLannotate feature annotations shown in this document.]
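Description:
pGBW-m4133229 is a mammalian expression plasmid built on the pTwist_CMV_Puro_6 backbone that carries the wild-type coding sequence for the SARS-CoV-2 2'-O-ribose methyltransferase, one of the mature products of the ORF1ab replicase polyprotein. The full sequence record is about 7.0 kb, consistent with an 887 bp insert in a roughly 6.1 kb backbone. In bacteria the plasmid replicates from a high-copy ColE1/pUC-type origin and is selected with ampicillin through an intact β-lactamase gene. A short additional β-lactamase fragment is also annotated.

The insert sits downstream of the CMV immediate-early enhancer and promoter elements and spans the numbering origin of the circular sequence. The automated annotation labels it as a coronavirus replicase fragment by homology to the avian infectious bronchitis virus polyprotein, with a description that refers to the neighbouring NendoU activity. This reflects a homology hit rather than the catalogue identity, which is the SARS-CoV-2 methyltransferase. According to the catalogue entry, the backbone supplies a C-terminal HA epitope tag preceded by a TEV protease cleavage site, allowing detection or pulldown and later tag removal. These tag elements are not separately annotated in the feature table. Transcripts end at an SV40 polyadenylation signal.

A separate cassette uses the human ubiquitin C promoter to drive puromycin N-acetyltransferase with a synthetic poly(A) signal, so transfected mammalian cells can be selected with puromycin. β-globin insulator elements and bacterial and T7 terminators lie between the units, presumably to limit transcriptional read-through. The construct is suited to expressing tagged viral methyltransferase in mammalian cells, though the record gives no more specific application.
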