Addgene plasmid #152672: pGBW-m4133229
Purpose: Mammalian expression plasmid for SARS-CoV-2 2'-O-ribose methyltransferase
Depositing lab: Ginkgo Bioworks & Benjie Chen. Depositing organization: Ginkgo Bioworks.
Backbone
  Vector backbone: pTwist_CMV_Puro_6
  Backbone size w/o insert (bp): 6080
  Vector type: Mammalian Expression
  Selectable markers: Puromycin
Growth in bacteria
  Bacterial resistance: Ampicillin, 100 μg/mL
  Growth temperature: 37°C
  Growth strain: DH5alpha
  Copy number: High Copy
Gene/Insert
  Gene/Insert name: SARS-CoV-2 2'-O-ribose methyltransferase
  Species: Severe acute respiratory syndrome coronavirus 2
  Insert size (bp): 887
  Mutation: wt
  Entrez Gene: ORF1ab (a.k.a. GU280_gp01)
  Promoter: CMV
  Tag / fusion protein: Cleavable TEV;HA (C terminal on backbone)
  Cloning method: Unknown
Resource information
  A portion of this plasmid was derived from a plasmid made by: GinkgoBioworks
Depositor comments: NCBI reference sequence: YP_009725311.1
How to cite: pGBW-m4133229 was a gift from Ginkgo Bioworks & Benjie Chen (Addgene plasmid # 152672 ; http://n2t.net/addgene:152672 ; RRID:Addgene_152672)
